>Addgene plasmid #192579 | TRE3GV-somBiPOLES-mKate2 | addgene full sequence | sequence record 379367 | Addgene Partial NGS Result
CTTCCGCTTCCTCGCTCACTGACTCGCTGCGCTCGGTCGTTCGGCTGCGGCGAGCGGTATCAGCTCACTC
AAAGGCGGTAATACGGTTATCCACAGAATCAGGGGATAACGCAGGAAAGAACATGTGAGCAAAAGGCCAG
CAAAAGGCCAGGAACCGTAAAAAGGCCGCGTTGCTGGCGTTTTTCCATAGGCTCCGCCCCCCTGACGAGC
ATCACAAAAATCGACGCTCAAGTCAGAGGTGGCGAAACCCGACAGGACTATAAAGATACCAGGCGTTTCC
CCCTGGAAGCTCCCTCGTGCGCTCTCCTGTTCCGACCCTGCCGCTTACCGGATACCTGTCCGCCTTTCTC
CCTTCGGGAAGCGTGGCGCTTTCTCATAGCTCACGCTGTAGGTATCTCAGTTCGGTGTAGGTCGTTCGCT
CCAAGCTGGGCTGTGTGCACGAACCCCCCGTTCAGCCCGACCGCTGCGCCTTATCCGGTAACTATCGTCT
TGAGTCCAACCCGGTAAGACACGACTTATCGCCACTGGCAGCAGCCACTGGTAACAGGATTAGCAGAGCG
AGGTATGTAGGCGGTGCTACAGAGTTCTTGAAGTGGTGGCCTAACTACGGCTACACTAGAAGAACAGTAT
TTGGTATCTGCGCTCTGCTGAAGCCAGTTACCTTCGGAAAAAGAGTTGGTAGCTCTTGATCCGGCAAACA
AACCACCGCTGGTAGCGGTGGTTTTTTTGTTTGCAAGCAGCAGATTACGCGCAGAAAAAAAGGATCTCAA
GAAGATCCTTTGATCTTTTCTACGGGGTCTGACGCTCAGTGGAACGAAAACTCACGTTAAGGGATTTTGG
TCATGAGATTATCAAAAAGGATCTTCACCTAGATCCTTTTAAATTAAAAATGAAGTTTTAAATCAATCTA
AAGTATATATGAGTAAACTTGGTCTGACAGTTACCAATGCTTAATCAGTGAGGCACCTATCTCAGCGATC
TGTCTATTTCGTTCATCCATAGTTGCCTGACTCCCCGTCGTGTAGATAACTACGATACGGGAGGGCTTAC
CATCTGGCCCCAGTGCTGCAATGATACCGCGAGACCCACGCTCACCGGCTCCAGATTTATCAGCAATAAA
CCAGCCAGCCGGAAGGGCCGAGCGCAGAAGTGGTCCTGCAACTTTATCCGCCTCCATCCAGTCTATTAAT
TGTTGCCGGGAAGCTAGAGTAAGTAGTTCGCCAGTTAATAGTTTGCGCAACGTTGTTGCCATTGCTACAG
GCATCGTGGTGTCACGCTCGTCGTTTGGTATGGCTTCATTCAGCTCCGGTTCCCAACGATCAAGGCGAGT
TACATGATCCCCCATGTTGTGCAAAAAAGCGGTTAGCTCCTTCGGTCCTCCGATCGTTGTCAGAAGTAAG
TTGGCCGCAGTGTTATCACTCATGGTTATGGCAGCACTGCATAATTCTCTTACTGTCATGCCATCCGTAA
GATGCTTTTCTGTGACTGGTGAGTACTCAACCAAGTCATTCTGAGAATAGTGTATGCGGCGACCGAGTTG
CTCTTGCCCGGCGTCAATACGGGATAATACCGCGCCACATAGCAGAACTTTAAAAGTGCTCATCATTGGA
AAACGTTCTTCGGGGCGAAAACTCTCAAGGATCTTACCGCTGTTGAGATCCAGTTCGATGTAACCCACTC
GTGCACCCAACTGATCTTCAGCATCTTTTACTTTCACCAGCGTTTCTGGGTGAGCAAAAACAGGAAGGCA
AAATGCCGCAAAAAAGGGAATAAGGGCGACACGGAAATGTTGAATACTCATACTCTTCCTTTTTCAATAT
TATTGAAGCATTTATCAGGGTTATTGTCTCATGAGCGGATACATATTTGAATGTATTTAGAAAAATAAAC
AAATAGGGGTTCCGCGCACATTTCCCCGAAAAGTGCCACCTAAATTGTAAGCGTTAATATTTTGTTAAAA
TTCGCGTTAAATTTTTGTTAAATCAGCTCATTTTTTAACCAATAGGCCGAAATCGGCAAAATCCCTTATA
AATCAAAAGAATAGACCGAGATAGGGT
[37 nt withheld, positions 2058-2094]
AAAGAACGTGGACTCCAACGTCAAAGG
[49 nt withheld, positions 2122-2170]
T
[91 nt withheld, positions 2172-2262]
G
[124 nt withheld, positions 2264-2387]
CCCATTCGCCATTCAGGCTGCGCAACTGTTGGGAAGGGCGATCGGTGCGGGCCTCTTCGCTATTACGCCA
GCTGCGCGCTCGCTCGCTCACTGAGGCCGCCCGGGCAAAGCCCGGGCGTCGGGCGACCTTTGGTCGCCCG
GCCTCAGTGAGCGAGCGAGCGCGCAGAGAGGGAGTGGCCAACTCCATCACTAGGGGTTCCTTGTAGTTAA
TGATTAACCCGCCATGCTACTTATCTACGTAGCCATGCTCTAGGAAGATCGTAGGTTCGATGAGGCCCTT
TCGTCTTCACTCGAGTTTACTCCCTATCAGTGATAGAGAACGTATGAAGAGTTTACTCCCTATCAGTGAT
AGAGAACGTATGCAGACTTTACTCCCTATCAGTGATAGAGAACGTATAAGGAGTTTACTCCCTATCAGTG
ATAGAGAACGTATGACCAGTTTACTCCCTATCAGTGATAGAGAACGTATCTACAGTTTACTCCCTATCAG
TGATAGAGAACGTATATCCAGTTTACTCCCTATCAGTGATAGAGAACGTATGTCGAGGTAGGCGTGTACG
GTGGGCGCCTATAAAAGCAGAGCTCGTTTAGTGAACCGTCAGATCGCCTGGAGCAATTCCACAACACTTT
TGTCTTATACTTGGATCCGGGCCCGCGGCCGATCCATGGCATCACAGGTCGTCTATGGGGAATGGGCATC
AACTCACACCGAGTGCTACAATATGTCCAGAATCGACTCCACCTTCGTCTCACTGCTGCAGCTGGTGTGG
GCCGTGGTCTCAGGCTGCCAGACAATCTTCATGATTAGCAGGGCTCCCAAGGTCCCTTGGGAGTCCGTGT
ACCTGCCCTTTGTCGAATCTATCACTTATGCACTGGCCAGTACTGGCAACGGAACCCTGCAGATGAGGGA
CGGCAGATTCTTTCCTTGGAGCCGAATGGCCTCCTGGCTGTGCACCTGTCCAATCATGCTGGGACAGATT
TCTAACATGGCTCTGGTGAAGTACAAAAGTATCCCACTGAATCCCATTGCACAGGCCGCTTCCATCATTA
GAGTGGTCATGGGAATCACCGCTACAATTTCTCCCGCAGAGTATATGAAGTGGCTGTTCTTTTTCTTTGG
GGCCACCTGCCTGGTGTTCGAGTACAGTGTGGTCTTCACAATCTTTCAAGTGGGGCTGTATGGCTTTGAA
TCTGTCGGGACACCTCTGGCACAGAAGGTGGTGGTGAGGATCAAGATGCTGCGCCTGATCTTCTTTATTG
CTTGGACTATGTTCCCAATCGTGTGGCTGATTTCACCCACCGGAGTCTGCGTGATCCACGAGAACGTGAG
CGCCATTCTGTACCTGCTGGCTGACGGCCTGTGCAAAAATACATATGGAGTGATCCTGTGGAGCACTGCC
TGGGGAGTGCTGGAAGGGAAGTGGGACCCCGCATGTCTGCCAGGGCAGGAGAAACCCGAAGCCGACGATC
CTTTTGGCCTGAATCACGAGAAGAATGCCCCTCCTAACGACGAAGTCAATATCAGAATGTTTGGAAGGGG
ACGTACGGCGGCCAAGAGCAGGATCACCAGCGAGGGCGAGTACATCCCCCTGGACCAGATCGACATCAAC
GTGGCGGTACCCATGGTGAGCGAGCTGATTAAGGAGAACATGCACATGAAGCTGTACATGGAGGGCACCG
TGAACAACCACCACTTCAAGTGCACATCCGAGGGCGAAGGCAAGCCCTACGAGGGCACCCAGACCATGAG
AATCAAGGCGGTCGAGGGCGGCCCTCTCCCCTTCGCCTTCGACATCCTGGCTACCAGCTTCATGTACGGC
AGCAAAACCTTCATCAACCACACCCAGGGCATCCCCGACTTCTTTAAGCAGTCCTTCCCCGAGGGCTTCA
CATGGGAGAGAGTCACCACATACGAAGACGGGGGCGTGCTGACCGCTACCCAGGACACCAGCCTCCAGGA
CGGCTGCCTCATCTACAACGTCAAGATCAGAGGGGTGAACTTCCCATCCAACGGCCCTGTGATGCAGAAG
AAAACACTCGGCTGGGAGGCCTCCACCGAGACCCTGTACCCCGCTGACGGCGGCCTGGAAGGCAGAGCCG
ACATGGCCCTGAAGCTCGTGGGCGGGGGCCACCTGATCTGCAACTTGAAGACCACATACAGATCCAAGAA
ACCCGCTAAGAACCTCAAGATGCCCGGCGTCTACTATGTGGACAGAAGACTGGAAAGAATCAAGGAGGCC
GACAAAGAGACCTACGTCGAGCAGCACGAGGTGGCTGTGGCCAGATACTGCGACCTCCCTAGCAAACTGG
GGCACAGAACCGGTGCAGCCCTGCAGGAGAAGAAGTCATGCAGCCAGCGCATGGCCGAATTCCGGCAATA
CTGTTGGAACCCGGACACTGGGCAGATGCTGGGCCGCACCCCAGCCCGGTGGGTGTGGATCAGCCTGTAC
TATGCAGCTTTCTACGTGGTCATGACTGGGCTCTTTGCCTTGTGCATCTATGTGCTGATGCAGACCATTG
ATCCCTACACCCCCGACTACCAGGACCAGTTAAAGTCACCGGGGGTAACCTTGAGACCGGATGTGTATGG
GGAAAGAGGGCTGCAGATTTCCTACAACATCTCTGAAAACAGCTCTAGACAGGCCCAGATCACCGGACGT
CCGGAGGGAGCTGTACAAGAGCTGATCAGCAGCGCCACCAGATCTCTGTTTGCCGCCGGAGGCATCAACC
CTTGGCCTAACCCCTACCACCACGAGGACATGGGCTGTGGAGGAATGACACCTACAGGCGAGTGCTTCAG
CACCGAGTGGTGGTGTGACCCTTCTTACGGACTGAGCGACGCCGGATACGGATATTGCTTCGTGGAGGCC
ACAGGCGGCTACCTGGTCGTGGGAGTGGAGAAGAAGCAGGCTTGGCTGCACAGCAGAGGCACACCAGGAG
AAAAGATCGGCGCCCAGGTCTGCCAGTGGATTGCTTTCAGCATCGCCATCGCCCTGCTGACATTCTACGG
CTTCAGCGCTTGGAAGGCCACTTGCGGTTGGGAGGAGGTCTACGTCTGTTGCGTCGAGGTGCTGTTCGTG
ACCCTGGAGATCTTCAAGGAGTTCAGCAGCCCCGCCACAGTGTACCTGTCTACCGGCAACCACGCCTATT
GCCTGCGCTACTTCGAGTGGCTGCTGTCTTGCCCCGTGATCCTGATCAAGCTGAGCAACCTGAGCGGCCT
GAAGAACGACTACAGCAAGCGGACCATGGGCCTGATCGTGTCTTGCGTGGGAATGATCGTGTTCGGCATG
GCCGCAGGACTGGCTACCGATTGGCTCAAGTGGCTGCTGTATATCGTGTCTTGCATCTACGGCGGCTACA
TGTACTTCCAGGCCGCCAAGTGCTACGTGGAAGCCAACCACAGCGTGCCTAAAGGCCATTGCCGCATGGT
CGTGAAGCTGATGGCCTACGCTTACTTCGCCTCTTGGGGCAGCTACCCAATCCTCTGGGCAGTGGGACCA
GAAGGACTGCTGAAGCTGAGCCCTTACGCCAACAGCATCGGCCACAGCATCTGCGACATCATCGCCAAGG
AGTTTTGGACCTTCCTGGCCCACCACCTGAGGATCAAGATCCACGAGCACATCCTGATCCACGGCGACAT
CCGGAAGACCACCAAGATGGAGATCGGAGGCGAGGAGGTGGAAGTGGAAGAGTTCGTGGAGGAGGAGGAC
GAGGACACAGTGCTCGAGCAGAGCCAGCCCATCCTGAACACCAAGGAGATGGCCCCCCAGAGCAAGCCCC
CCGAGGAGCTGGAGATGAGCAGCATGCCCAGCCCCGTGGCCCCCCTGCCCGCCCGCACCGAGGGCGTGAT
CGACATGCGCAGCATGAGCAGCATCGACAGCTTCATCAGCTGCGCCACCGACTTCCCCGAGGCCACCCGC
TTCTGATCTAGAAAGCTTATCGATAATCAACCTCTGGATTACAAAATTTGTGAAAGATTGACTGGTATTC
TTAACTATGTTGCTCCTTTTACGCTATGTGGATACGCTGCTTTAATGCCTTTGTATCATGCTATTGCTTC
CCGTATGGCTTTCATTTTCTCCTCCTTGTATAAATCCTGGTTGCTGTCTCTTTATGAGGAGTTGTGGCCC
GTTGTCAGGCAACGTGGCGTGGTGTGCACTGTGTTTGCTGACGCAACCCCCACTGGTTGGGGCATTGCCA
CCACCTGTCAGCTCCTTTCCGGGACTTTCGCTTTCCCCCTCCCTATTGCCACGGCGGAACTCATCGCCGC
CTGCCTTGCCCGCTGCTGGACAGGGGCTCGGCTGTTGGGCACTGACAATTCCGTGGTGTTGTCGGGGAAA
TCATCGTCCTTTCCTTGGCTGCTCGCCTGTGTTGCCACCTGGATTCTGCGCGGGACGTCCTTCTGCTACG
TCCCTTCGGCCCTCAATCCAGCGGACCTTCCTTCCCGCGGCCTGCTGCCGGCTCTGCGGCCTCTTCCGCG
TCTTCGCCTTCGCCCTCAGACGAGTCGGATCTCCCTTTGGGCCGCCTCCCCGCATCGATACCGTCGACCC
GGGCGGCCGCTCATAAAGCTCGACTGTGCCTTCTAGTTGCCAGCCATCTGTTGTTTGCCCCTCCCCCGTG
CCTTCCTTGACCCTGGAAGGTGCCACTCCCACTGTCCTTTCCTAATAAAATGAGGAAATTGCATCGCATT
GTCTGAGTAGGTGTCATTCTATTCTGGGGGGTGGGGTGGGGCAGGACAGCAAGGGGGAGGATTGGGAAGA
CAATAGCAGGCATGCTGGGGATGCGGTCCGGACTGTACAATTGCATTCATTTTATGTTTCAGGTTCAGGG
GGAGATGTGGGAGGTTTTTTAAAGCAAGTAAAACCTCTACAAATGTGGTAAAATCGATAAGGATCTTCCT
AGAGCATGGCTACGTAGATAAGTAGCATGGCGGGTTAATCATTAACTACAAGGAACCCCTAGTGATGGAG
TTGGCCACTCCCTCTCTGCGCGCTCGCTCGCTCACTGAGGCCGGGCGACCAAAGGTCGCCCGACGCCCGG
GCTTTGCCCGGGCGGCCTCAGTGAGCGAGCGAGCGCGCAGCTGCATTAATGAATCGGCCAACGCGCGGGG
AGAGGCGGTTTGCGTATTGGGCGCT
Features (pLannotate 1.2.2; 17 found; start..end, strand, type, name):
    182..770     -  rep_origin     ori: high-copy-number ColE1/pMB1/pBR322/pUC origin of replication
    941..1801    -  CDS            AmpR: β-lactamase; bla; confers resistance to ampicillin, carbenicillin, and related antibiotics
   1802..1906    -  promoter       AmpR promoter: bla
   1959..2387    -  rep_origin     f1 ori (sequence partly withheld): f1 bacteriophage origin of replication; arrow indicates direction of (+) strand synthesis
   2392..2461    -  CDS            lacZα (fragment): LacZα fragment of β-galactosidase; lacZ fragment
   2456..2588    -  repeat_region  AAV2 ITR (fragment): inverted terminal repeat of adeno-associated virus serotype 2 inverted
   2680..3029    +  promoter       TRE3GV promoter: 3rd-generation Tet-responsive promoter that can be activated by binding of Tet-On® 3G, optimized for retroviral and lentiviral vectors
   3941..4000    +  CDS            KCNJ2 (fragment): KCNJ2_HUMAN - Also known as IRK1. Experimental evidence at protein level: Swiss-Prot protein existence level 1. Probably participates in establishing action potential waveform and excitability of neuronal and muscle tissues. Inward rectifier potassium channels are characterized by a greater tendency to allow potassium to flow into the cell rather than out of it. Their voltage dependence is regulated by the concentration of extracellular potassium; as external potassium is raised, the voltage range of the channel opening shifts to more positive voltages. The inward rectification is mainly due t
   4010..4705    +  CDS            mKate2: mKate2 is a basic (constitutively fluorescent) red fluorescent protein published in 2009, derived from Entacmaea quadricolor. It is reported to be a rapidly-maturing monomer with moderate acid sensitivity.
   4712..5023    +  CDS            Atp4b (fragment): ATP4B_MOUSE - Experimental evidence at protein level: Swiss-Prot protein existence level 1. The beta subunit of the gastric H(+)/K(+) ATPase pump which transports H(+) ions in exchange for K(+) ions across the apical membrane of parietal cells. Plays a structural and regulatory role in the assembly and membrane targeting of a functionally active pump (By similarity). Within a transport cycle, the transfer of a H(+) ion across the membrane is coupled to ATP hydrolysis and is associated with a transient phosphorylation of the alpha subunit that shifts the pump conformation from inward-facing (E1
   5066..6109    +  CDS            Chrimson: red light-drivable channelrhodopsin from Chlamydomonas noctigama (Klapoetke et al., 2014)
   6116..6310    +  CDS            Kcnb1 (fragment): KCNB1_RAT - Experimental evidence at protein level: Swiss-Prot protein existence level 1. Voltage-gated potassium channel that mediates transmembrane potassium transport in excitable membranes, primarily in the brain, but also in the pancreas and cardiovascular system. Contributes to the regulation of the action potential (AP) repolarization, duration and frequency of repetitive AP firing in neurons, muscle cells and endocrine cells and plays a role in homeostatic attenuation of electrical excitability throughout the brain (PubMed:10024359, PubMed:10618149, PubMed:12451110, PubMed:17379638, Pu
   6332..6920    +  misc_feature   WPRE: woodchuck hepatitis virus posttranscriptional regulatory element
   6961..7168    +  polyA_signal   bGH poly(A) signal: bovine growth hormone polyadenylation signal
   7199..7267    -  CDS            large T antigen (fragment): large T antigen from SV40 (simian virus 40)
   7338..7471    +  repeat_region  AAV2 ITR: inverted terminal repeat of adeno-associated virus serotype 2 inverted
   7465..7521    -  CDS            lacI (fragment): lac repressor; lacI; The lac repressor binds to the lac operator to inhibit transcription in E. coli. This inhibition can be relieved by adding lactose or isopropyl-β-D-thiogalactopyranoside (IPTG).
