[The description below was written by a language model from this plasmid's Addgene catalogue record and pLannotate feature annotations shown in this document.]
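Description:
TRE3GV-somBiPOLES-mKate2 is an AAV transfer plasmid built on a pAAV2 backbone for tetracycline-system-dependent expression of a bidirectional optogenetic actuator in neurons. It is propagated in E. coli through a high-copy ColE1/pUC-type origin with ampicillin selection (β-lactamase under its own promoter), and the backbone also carries an f1 phage origin. Two AAV2 inverted terminal repeats flank the expression cassette, allowing it to be packaged into recombinant AAV particles. Short hits to lacZα, lacI and SV40 large T antigen near the ITRs and polyadenylation region appear to be backbone remnants rather than functional elements.

The cassette is driven by the TRE3GV promoter, a third-generation Tet-responsive promoter that is silent unless a tetracycline-controlled transactivator is present, so expression is restricted to tTA-positive cells. The roughly 3.3 kb insert, somBiPOLES, is a single fusion protein combining two channelrhodopsins. The catalogue entry describes GtACR2 from Guillardia theta at the N-terminal end. The feature table does not annotate it, but an unannotated stretch lies between the promoter and the first annotated coding feature. Downstream come a short Kir2.1 (KCNJ2)-derived segment, typically a membrane-trafficking signal, then the red fluorescent protein mKate2 and a fragment of the gastric H+/K+ ATPase β subunit, which probably serves as a transmembrane linker between the two opsins. This is followed by the red-light-driven channelrhodopsin Chrimson from Chlamydomonas noctigama. A C-terminal Kv2.1 (Kcnb1) motif confines the protein to the soma. A WPRE and a bGH polyadenylation signal enhance transcript stability and processing. The construct is intended for bidirectional optogenetic manipulation, that is, both excitation and inhibition of the same neurons with light, with mKate2 marking the expressing cells.
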