Addgene plasmid #192579: TRE3GV-somBiPOLES-mKate2
Purpose: AAV-vector for bidirectional optogenetic manipulation of tTA-positive neurons
Depositing lab: Simon Wiegert. Depositing organization: Universitaetsklinikum Hamburg-Eppendorf.
Backbone
  Vector backbone: pAAV2
  Backbone size w/o insert (bp): 4261
  Vector type: Mammalian Expression, AAV
Growth in bacteria
  Bacterial resistance: Ampicillin, 100 μg/mL
  Growth temperature: 37°C
  Growth strain: NEB Stable
  Copy number: High Copy
Gene/Insert
  Gene/Insert name: somBiPOLES
  Species: Synthetic; Guillardia theta; Chlamydomonas noctigama
  Insert size (bp): 3261
  Promoter: TRE3GV
  Tag / fusion protein: soma-targeting motif from Kv2.1 channel (C terminal on insert)
  Cloning method: Restriction Enzyme; 5′ cloning site BamHI (not destroyed); 3′ cloning site HindIII (not destroyed)
Terms and licenses: Academic/Nonprofit Terms; Industry Terms: Not Available to Industry
Depositor comments: The insert contains the fluorescence tag mKate in between the 2 channelrhodopsins (C-terminal of GtACR2)
How to cite: TRE3GV-somBiPOLES-mKate2 was a gift from Simon Wiegert (Addgene plasmid # 192579 ; http://n2t.net/addgene:192579 ; RRID:Addgene_192579)
