>Addgene plasmid #192579 | TRE3GV-somBiPOLES-mKate2 | depositor partial sequence | sequence record 373144 | somBiPOLES-mKate2 insert
ATGGCATCACAGGTCGTCTATGGGGAATGGGCATCAACTCACACCGAGTGCTACAATATGTCCAGAATCG
ACTCCACCTTCGTCTCACTGCTGCAGCTGGTGTGGGCCGTGGTCTCAGGCTGCCAGACAATCTTCATGAT
TAGCAGGGCTCCCAAGGTCCCTTGGGAGTCCGTGTACCTGCCCTTTGTCGAATCTATCACTTATGCACTG
GCCAGTACTGGCAACGGAACCCTGCAGATGAGGGACGGCAGATTCTTTCCTTGGAGCCGAATGGCCTCCT
GGCTGTGCACCTGTCCAATCATGCTGGGACAGATTTCTAACATGGCTCTGGTGAAGTACAAAAGTATCCC
ACTGAATCCCATTGCACAGGCCGCTTCCATCATTAGAGTGGTCATGGGAATCACCGCTACAATTTCTCCC
GCAGAGTATATGAAGTGGCTGTTCTTTTTCTTTGGGGCCACCTGCCTGGTGTTCGAGTACAGTGTGGTCT
TCACAATCTTTCAAGTGGGGCTGTATGGCTTTGAATCTGTCGGGACACCTCTGGCACAGAAGGTGGTGGT
GAGGATCAAGATGCTGCGCCTGATCTTCTTTATTGCTTGGACTATGTTCCCAATCGTGTGGCTGATTTCA
CCCACCGGAGTCTGCGTGATCCACGAGAACGTGAGCGCCATTCTGTACCTGCTGGCTGACGGCCTGTGCA
AAAATACATATGGAGTGATCCTGTGGAGCACTGCCTGGGGAGTGCTGGAAGGGAAGTGGGACCCCGCATG
TCTGCCAGGGCAGGAGAAACCCGAAGCCGACGATCCTTTTGGCCTGAATCACGAGAAGAATGCCCCTCCT
AACGACGAAGTCAATATCAGAATGTTTGGAAGGGGACGTACGGCGGCCAAGAGCAGGATCACCAGCGAGG
GCGAGTACATCCCCCTGGACCAGATCGACATCAACGTGGCGGTACCCATGGTGAGCGAGCTGATTAAGGA
GAACATGCACATGAAGCTGTACATGGAGGGCACCGTGAACAACCACCACTTCAAGTGCACATCCGAGGGC
GAAGGCAAGCCCTACGAGGGCACCCAGACCATGAGAATCAAGGCGGTCGAGGGCGGCCCTCTCCCCTTCG
CCTTCGACATCCTGGCTACCAGCTTCATGTACGGCAGCAAAACCTTCATCAACCACACCCAGGGCATCCC
CGACTTCTTTAAGCAGTCCTTCCCCGAGGGCTTCACATGGGAGAGAGTCACCACATACGAAGACGGGGGC
GTGCTGACCGCTACCCAGGACACCAGCCTCCAGGACGGCTGCCTCATCTACAACGTCAAGATCAGAGGGG
TGAACTTCCCATCCAACGGCCCTGTGATGCAGAAGAAAACACTCGGCTGGGAGGCCTCCACCGAGACCCT
GTACCCCGCTGACGGCGGCCTGGAAGGCAGAGCCGACATGGCCCTGAAGCTCGTGGGCGGGGGCCACCTG
ATCTGCAACTTGAAGACCACATACAGATCCAAGAAACCCGCTAAGAACCTCAAGATGCCCGGCGTCTACT
ATGTGGACAGAAGACTGGAAAGAATCAAGGAGGCCGACAAAGAGACCTACGTCGAGCAGCACGAGGTGGC
TGTGGCCAGATACTGCGACCTCCCTAGCAAACTGGGGCACAGAACCGGTGCAGCCCTGCAGGAGAAGAAG
TCATGCAGCCAGCGCATGGCCGAATTCCGGCAATACTGTTGGAACCCGGACACTGGGCAGATGCTGGGCC
GCACCCCAGCCCGGTGGGTGTGGATCAGCCTGTACTATGCAGCTTTCTACGTGGTCATGACTGGGCTCTT
TGCCTTGTGCATCTATGTGCTGATGCAGACCATTGATCCCTACACCCCCGACTACCAGGACCAGTTAAAG
TCACCGGGGGTAACCTTGAGACCGGATGTGTATGGGGAAAGAGGGCTGCAGATTTCCTACAACATCTCTG
AAAACAGCTCTAGACAGGCCCAGATCACCGGACGTCCGGAGGGAGCTGTACAAGAGCTGATCAGCAGCGC
CACCAGATCTCTGTTTGCCGCCGGAGGCATCAACCCTTGGCCTAACCCCTACCACCACGAGGACATGGGC
TGTGGAGGAATGACACCTACAGGCGAGTGCTTCAGCACCGAGTGGTGGTGTGACCCTTCTTACGGACTGA
GCGACGCCGGATACGGATATTGCTTCGTGGAGGCCACAGGCGGCTACCTGGTCGTGGGAGTGGAGAAGAA
GCAGGCTTGGCTGCACAGCAGAGGCACACCAGGAGAAAAGATCGGCGCCCAGGTCTGCCAGTGGATTGCT
TTCAGCATCGCCATCGCCCTGCTGACATTCTACGGCTTCAGCGCCTGGAAGGCCACTTGCGGTTGGGAGG
AGGTCTACGTCTGTTGCGTCGAGGTGCTGTTCGTGACCCTGGAGATCTTCAAGGAGTTCAGCAGCCCCGC
CACAGTGTACCTGTCTACCGGCAACCACGCCTATTGCCTGCGCTACTTCGAGTGGCTGCTGTCTTGCCCC
GTGATCCTGATCAAGCTGAGCAACCTGAGCGGCCTGAAGAACGACTACAGCAAGCGGACCATGGGCCTGA
TCGTGTCTTGCGTGGGAATGATCGTGTTCGGCATGGCCGCAGGACTGGCTACCGATTGGCTCAAGTGGCT
GCTGTATATCGTGTCTTGCATCTACGGCGGCTACATGTACTTCCAGGCCGCCAAGTGCTACGTGGAAGCC
AACCACAGCGTGCCTAAAGGCCATTGCCGCATGGTCGTGAAGCTGATGGCCTACGCTTACTTCGCCTCTT
GGGGCAGCTACCCAATCCTCTGGGCAGTGGGACCAGAAGGACTGCTGAAGCTGAGCCCTTACGCCAACAG
CATCGGCCACAGCATCTGCGACATCATCGCCAAGGAGTTTTGGACCTTCCTGGCCCACCACCTGAGGATC
AAGATCCACGAGCACATCCTGATCCACGGCGACATCCGGAAGACCACCAAGATGGAGATCGGAGGCGAGG
AGGTGGAAGTGGAAGAGTTCGTGGAGGAGGAGGACGAGGACACAGTGCTCGAGCAGAGCCAGCCCATCCT
GAACACCAAGGAGATGGCCCCCCAGAGCAAGCCCCCCGAGGAGCTGGAGATGAGCAGCATGCCCAGCCCC
GTGGCCCCCCTGCCCGCCCGCACCGAGGGCGTGATCGACATGCGCAGCATGAGCAGCATCGACAGCTTCA
TCAGCTGCGCCACCGACTTCCCCGAGGCCACCCGCTTCTGA
